Addgene plasmid #74377: pX462-hPRKAA2-gRNA_B
Purpose: gRNA_B to knockout human AMPK alpha 2 using Cas9n
Depositing lab: Reuben Shaw. Depositing organization: Salk Institute for Biological Studies. Publication: Metabolism. AMP-activated protein kinase mediates mitochondrial fission in response to energy stress. Toyama EQ, Herzig S, Courchet J, Lewis TL Jr, Loson OC, Hellberg K, Young NP, Chen H, Polleux F, Chan DC, Shaw RJ. Science. 2016 Jan 15;351(6270):275-81. doi: 10.1126/science.aab4138. PubMed 26816379.
Backbone
  Vector backbone: pX462
  Backbone manufacturer: Addgene plasmid 48141
  Vector type: CRISPR
  Selectable markers: Puromycin
Growth in bacteria
  Bacterial resistance: Ampicillin, 100 μg/mL
  Growth temperature: 37°C
  Growth strain: DH5alpha
  Copy number: Unknown
Gene/Insert
  Gene/Insert name: human AMPK alpha 2 exon1 gRNA (alt name: PRKAA2)
  gRNA/shRNA sequence: GAAGATCGGACACTACGTGC
  Species: H. sapiens (human)
  Entrez Gene: PRKAA2 (a.k.a. AMPK, AMPK2, AMPKa2, PRKAA)
  Promoter: U6
  Cloning method: Restriction Enzyme; 5′ cloning site BbsI (destroyed during cloning); 3′ cloning site BbsI (destroyed during cloning)
  Sequencing primers: 5′ GAGGGCCTATTTCCCATGATTCC
Terms and licenses: Academic/Nonprofit Terms; Industry Terms: Not Available to Industry
How to cite: pX462-hPRKAA2-gRNA_B was a gift from Reuben Shaw (Addgene plasmid # 74377 ; http://n2t.net/addgene:74377 ; RRID:Addgene_74377)
