[The description below was written by a language model from this plasmid's Addgene catalogue record.]
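Description:
pX462-hPRKAA2-gRNA_B is a CRISPR plasmid for mammalian cells, built on the pX462 backbone, that delivers a single guide RNA directed against exon 1 of human PRKAA2, the gene encoding the alpha 2 catalytic subunit of AMP-activated protein kinase (AMPK). The guide was inserted as a short oligonucleotide duplex between two BbsI sites, which were destroyed during cloning, placing it under the control of a U6 promoter, an RNA polymerase III promoter commonly used to express small RNAs. The plasmid is propagated in E. coli under ampicillin selection, and it carries a puromycin marker so that transfected mammalian cells can be enriched. The record does not state the copy number, and no feature table is provided, so the origin of replication and the promoter and regulatory elements driving the nuclease and the puromycin marker are not documented here.

The stated purpose is knockout of human AMPK alpha 2 using Cas9n, the nickase form of Cas9 that cuts only one DNA strand. Because a single nick is generally repaired faithfully, nickase strategies rely on a pair of offset guides targeting opposite strands, so that two nearby nicks together produce a double-strand break whose error-prone repair can introduce frameshifting indels. This requirement for two guides reduces off-target mutagenesis. The "gRNA_B" designation suggests that this construct is one half of such a pair and is meant to be co-delivered with a companion guide plasmid, although the partner is not described in the record. The construct was deposited in connection with work on the role of AMPK in mitochondrial fission under energy stress, where it served to generate AMPK alpha 2-deficient human cells.
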