>Addgene plasmid #74377 | pX462-hPRKAA2-gRNA_B | depositor partial sequence | sequence record 140211 | gRNA sequence
GAAGATCGGACACTACGTGC
