>Addgene plasmid #74377 | pX462-hPRKAA2-gRNA_B | addgene partial sequence | sequence record 142088 | hSpCas9-R1 5'-CGCTCGTGCTTCTTATCCTC-3'
GTGGAGAGCTGTCGTCCACCTTGGCCATCTCGTTGCTGAAGATCTCTTGCAGATAGCAGATCCGGTTCTT
CCGTCTGGTGTATCTTCTTCTGGCGGTTCTCTTCAGCCGGGTGGCCTCGGCTGTTTCGCCGCTGTCGAAC
AGCAGGGCTCCGATCAGGTTCTTCTTGATGCTGTGCCGGTCGGTGTTGCCCAGCACCTTGAATTTCTTGC
TGGGCACCTTGTACTCGTCGGTGATCACGGCCCAGCCCACAGAGTTGGTGCCGATGGCCAGGCCGATGCT
GTACTTCTTGTCGGCTGCTGGGACTCCGTGGATACCGACCTTCCGCTTCTTCTTTGGGGCCATCTTATCG
TCATCGTCTTTGTAATCAATATCATGATCCTTGTAGTCTCCGTCGTGGTCCTTATAGTCCATGGTGGCAC
CGGTCCAACCTGAAAAAAAGTGATTTCAGGCAGGTGCTCCAGGTAATTAAACATTAATACCCCACCAACC
AACCATCCCTTAAACCCTTACCTCTTGCTCAGCTAATTAC
