>Addgene plasmid #74377 | pX462-hPRKAA2-gRNA_B | addgene partial sequence | sequence record 142139 | hU6-F 5'-GAGGGCCTATTTCCCATGATT-3'
GGCTGTTAGAGAGATAATTGGAATTAATTTGACTGTAAACACAAAGATATTAGTACAAAATACGTGACGT
AGAAAGTAATAATTTCTTGGGTAGTTTGCAGTTTTAAAATTATGTTTTAAAATGGACTATCATATGCTTA
CCGTAACTTGAAAGTATTTCGATTTCTTGGCTTTATATATCTTGTGGAAAGGACGAAACACCGAAGATCG
GACACTACGTGCGTTTTAGAGCTAGAAATAGCAAGTTAAAATAAGGCTAGTCCGTTATCAACTTGAAAAA
GTGGCACCGAGTCGGTGCTTTTTTGTTTTAGAGCTAGAAATAGCAAGTTAAAATAAGGCTAGTCCGTTTT
TAGCGCGTGCGCCAATTCTGCAGACAAATGGCTCTAGAGGTACCCGTTACATAACTTACGGTAAATGGCC
CGCCTGGCTGACCGCCCAACGACCCCCGCCCATTGACGTCAATAGTAACGCCAATAGGGACTTTCCATTG
ACGTCAATGGGTGGAGTATTTACGGTAAACTGCCCACTTGGCAGTACATCAAGTGTATCATATGCCAAGT
ACGCCCCCTATTGACGTCAATGACGGTAAATGGCCCGCCTGGCATTGTGCCCAGTACATGACCTTATGGG
ACTTTCCTACTTGGCA
